Addgene plasmid #48072: pICH89921
Purpose: (Empty Backbone)
Depositing lab: Sylvestre Marillonnet. Depositing organization: Leibniz Institute of Plant Biochemistry (IPB). Publication: A modular cloning system for standardized assembly of multigene constructs. Weber E, Engler C, Gruetzner R, Werner S, Marillonnet S. PLoS One. 2011 Feb 18;6(2):e16765. doi: 10.1371/journal.pone.0016765. PubMed 21364738.
Backbone
  Vector backbone: backbone with three ori derived from pUC19, pBeloBac11 and the Ri plasmid from A.rhizogens A4
  Backbone manufacturer: self-made
  Backbone size (bp): 11255
  Vector type: Unspecified
  Selectable markers: LacZ alpha
Growth in bacteria
  Bacterial resistance: Kanamycin, 50 μg/mL
  Growth temperature: 37°C
  Growth strain: DH10B
  Copy number: High Copy
Gene/Insert
  Gene/Insert name: None
Terms and licenses: Academic/Nonprofit Terms; Industry Terms: Not Available to Industry
Depositor comments: High copy before cloning, low copy after cloning
How to cite: pICH89921 was a gift from Sylvestre Marillonnet (Addgene plasmid # 48072 ; http://n2t.net/addgene:48072 ; RRID:Addgene_48072)
