[The description below was written by a language model from this plasmid's Addgene catalogue record and pLannotate feature annotations shown in this document.]
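Description:
pICH89921 is an empty destination backbone from the MoClo modular cloning system, built as a binary T-DNA vector for assembling multigene constructs in E. coli and, given its Agrobacterium replicon and border repeats, for subsequent use in Agrobacterium. The catalogue lists the vector type as unspecified and gives no insert. It describes a self-made backbone carrying three origins, derived from pUC19, pBeloBAC11 and the Ri plasmid of A. rhizogenes A4. The stated backbone size (11,255 bp) is smaller than the annotated full sequence (12,843 nt). The difference plausibly corresponds to the replaceable cloning cassette, though the record does not say so.

The feature table shows the pRi replicator region, which supports maintenance in Agrobacterium. It also shows a kanamycin resistance gene (aphA-3) driven by the bla promoter and a complete F-plasmid maintenance module: ori2/oriS, repE, incC and the sopA/sopB/sopC partitioning system. This module provides stable, very low-copy replication suited to large inserts.

All of these elements lie in the backbone arc running from the nopaline-type right border repeat to the left border repeat. The remaining short arc, from the left border across the circular junction back to the right border, is the T-DNA interior. It holds the high-copy pUC-type origin together with a lac promoter/operator, a pUC multiple cloning site and a lacZα fragment.

This layout fits the depositor's comment that the plasmid is high copy before cloning and low copy afterwards. Replacing the lacZα cassette with assembled DNA would also remove the pUC origin. That would leave white colonies in blue/white screening and a construct maintained at low copy by the F replicon in E. coli and by the pRi replicon in Agrobacterium. The type IIS sites and fusion overhangs used for assembly are not annotated in the record.
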