Features (pLannotate 1.2.2; 21 found; start..end, strand, type, name):
     26..50      +  misc_feature   RB T-DNA repeat: right border repeat from nopaline C58 T-DNA
    138..4744    +  misc_feature   pRi replicator region: replicator region from Agrobacterium plasmid pRiA 4b
   4751..4855    +  promoter       AmpR promoter: bla
   4856..5650    +  CDS            KanR: aminoglycoside phosphotransferase; aphA-3; confers resistance to kanamycin
   5654..5998    +  CDS            resD (fragment): REDF_ECOLI - Also known as D. Protein inferred from homology: Swiss-Prot protein existence level 3. Acts as a repressor of transcription and as a site-specific resolvase that cleaves at the RfsF site. From Escherichia coli (strain K12).
   6465..6684    +  rep_origin     ori2: secondary origin of replication for the bacterial F plasmid; also known as oriS
   6775..7527    +  CDS            repE: REPE1_ECOLI - Also known as E, rep. Experimental evidence at protein level: Swiss-Prot protein existence level 1. Replication initiator in the monomeric form, and autogenous repressor in the dimeric form. From Escherichia coli (strain K12).
   7533..7783    +  misc_feature   incC: incC; incompatibility region of the bacterial F plasmid
   8109..9284    +  CDS            sopA: partitioning protein for the bacterial F plasmid; sopA
   9284..10252   +  CDS            sopB: SOPB_ECOLI - Also known as B. Experimental evidence at protein level: Swiss-Prot protein existence level 1. Control of plasmid partitioning; required to recognize the cis-acting. Binds specifically with the DNA segment containing the sopC region. SopB is trans-acting. From Escherichia coli (strain K12).
  10328..10801   +  misc_feature   sopC: sopC; centromere-like partitioning region of the bacterial F plasmid
  10901..11044   +  CDS            yuaZ (fragment): YUAZ_ECO57 - Protein predicted: Swiss-Prot protein existence level 4. From Escherichia coli O157:H7.
  11151..11175   +  misc_feature   LB T-DNA repeat: left border repeat from nopaline C58 T-DNA
  11427..12015   +  rep_origin     ori: high-copy-number ColE1/pMB1/pBR322/pUC origin of replication
  12198..12290   +  CDS            lacI (fragment): lac repressor; lacI; The lac repressor binds to the lac operator to inhibit transcription in E. coli. This inhibition can be relieved by adding lactose or isopropyl-β-D-thiogalactopyranoside (IPTG).
  12303..12324   +  protein_bind   CAP binding site: CAP binding activates transcription in the presence of cAMP. E. coli catabolite activator protein
  12339..12369   +  promoter       lac promoter: promoter for the E. coli lac operon
  12373..12395   +  protein_bind   lac operator (fragment): The lac repressor binds to the lac operator to inhibit transcription in E. coli. This inhibition can be relieved by adding lactose or isopropyl-β-D-thiogalactopyranoside (IPTG). lac repressor encoded by lacI
  12430..12486   -  misc_feature   MCS: pUC18/19 multiple cloning site
  12483..12640   +  CDS            lacZα (fragment): LacZα fragment of β-galactosidase; lacZ fragment
  12646..12745   -  misc_feature   bom (fragment): basis of mobility region from pBR322
>Addgene plasmid #48072 | pICH89921 | depositor full sequence | sequence record 69072 | Full Sequence
GTGATCCGTTTAAACTATCAGTGTTTGACAGGATATATTGGCGGGTAAACCTAAGAGAAAAGAGCGTTTA
TTAGAATAATCGGATATTTAAAAGGGCGTGAAAAGGTTTATCCGTTCGTCCATTTGTATGTGCCAGCCGC
AAGGGTGACTTCGCCTATATTGGACGACGGCGCGCAGAGGGCGACCTCTTTTTGGGTTACGATTGTAGGA
TTATCACTAAAACAATACATGAACATATTCAAATGGCAATCTCTCTAAGGCATTGGAAATAAATACAAAT
AACAGTTGGGTGGAGTTTTTCGACCTGAGGGCGTTAACCTTCTGTTAACCTAAAAGCTCTTGCCCAAACA
GCAGAATCGGCGCTAATTGCCAGCGGCGGAACTTTTCCAGTTTCGCGAAAAATATCGCCACTGGCAAGGA
ATGGGTTTGAGATGGCGAAGTCTGTCCTAAAAGCAGCGCCTGTAGTTGTAGGGTTGACGGCCTTGATGGA
GCGTCATGCCGATGCCCTCTCGAGCCAACTTCAAGCACATCATCTTAAGGTTTTCCCGCCGCATTCCGAG
AAGGGCATTCGAACATTCGGGCCATCGGAGGCGTCCAAGCTGCTCGGCGTTGGCGAGTCATATTTACGGC
AGACCGCGTCTGAGATGCCAGAGTTGAATGTTAGCATGAGCCCGGGTGGCAGGCGAATGTTCTCAATTGA
AGATATCCATGTGATTCGGAAGTATATGGATCAGGTCGGCCGCGGGAACCGGCGCTACCTGCCACATCGT
CGAGGCGGCGAGCAGCTTCAGGTTATCTCTGTGATGAATTTCAAAGGTGGGTCGGGTAAGACCACCACCG
CCGCGCATCTGGCGCAGTACCTCGCTATGCGCGGATATCGAGTCTTGGCCATTGATCTCGATCCTCAAGC
GAGCCTTTCTGCACTCTTTGGGAGCCAACCGGAAACGGACGTTGGCCCGAACGAAACGCTCTACGGCGCT
ATAAGGTATGATGATGAGCAGGTGGCAATCGAACGAGTCGTCCGAGGGACTTACATTCCCGACCTCCACC
TGATTCCTGGTAACCTTGAGCTGATGGAGTTTGAACACGATACGCCACGCGCGCTGATGAACCGCAAAGA
GGGCGACACGCTCTTTTATGGTCGCATCAGCCAAGTAATTGAAGATATCGCGGATAACTATGACGTCGTG
GTCATCGACTGCCCTCCCCAGCTTGGGTATCTCACGCTATCCGCATTGACTGCGGCGACGTCCATTCTTG
TCACGGTCCATCCGCAGATGCTGGATGTGATGTCGATGAACCAGTTTCTGGCAATGACATCGAACCTTTT
GCGTGAAATCGAGAATGCTGGCGCCAAGTTCAAGTTTAATTGGATGCGCTATCTGATAACCCGTTTCGAA
CCGAGCGACGGACCACAGAACCAAATGGTAGGTTATCTGCGGTCGATTTTTGGCGAAAATGTCCTCAATT
TTCCGATGCTTAAAACCACCGCGGTTTCGGACGCTGGCCTGACAAACCAGACTCTATTCGAAGTGGAGCG
TGGCCTGTTCACGCGCTCGACCTATGATCGAGCCTTGGAGGCGATGAACGCCGTCAACGACGAGATCGAA
ACACTGATCAAAAAAGCATGGGGTAGGCCCACATGAGCCGGAAGCACATCCTTGGCGTGTCAACTGACGC
CCCTGAAACGTCGCCCGCCGACAATAGGACGGCAAAGAACCGCTCCATGCCGCTCCTCGGCGTAACAAGG
AAGGAGCGCGATCCGGCAACGAAGCTCACAGCGAACATTGGTAACGCACTGCGAGAGCAAAACGATCGTC
TTAGCCGTGCCGAAGAGATCGAGCGGCGACTCGCTGAAGGTCAGGCAGTGATAGAGTTGGATGCCTCGTC
AATAGAACCGTCTTTCGTGCAGGATCGTATGCGAGGGGACATTGACGGGCTCCTTACTTCGATCCGGGAA
CAAGGACAGCAAGTCCCAATCCTTGTGCGACCGCATCCGAGCCAGCCGGGCCGATATCAGGTTGCCTTCG
GCCACCGCCGGCTACGCGCCGTTTCAGAACTCGGACTTCCGGTCAGAGCGGTCGTTCGCGAACTGACGGA
CGAGCAAGTGGTCGTAGCACAGGGTCAGGAAAACAATGAGCGCGAAGATCTTACCTTCATCGAAAAGGCG
CGCTTCGCACATCGCCTGAACAGGCAGTTTTCTCGAGAGATTGTCATCGCCGCGATGTCGATCGACAAGA
GCAATTTGTCCAAGATGCTTCTGCTCGTCGACGCCCTCCCCTCTGAACTGACCGATGCTATTGGTGCCGC
TCCTGGTGTTGGACGGCCGAGTTGGCAACAACTTGCCGAGCTGATTGAGAAAGTTTCTTCACCGGCCGAC
GTGGCTAAATATGCTATGTCGGAGGAAGTTCAAGCGCTGCCATCGGCAGAACGATTCAAGGCGGTGATCG
CTAGTCTGAAGCCCAGTCGGGTTGCGCGTGGACTTCCCGAGGTCATGGCCACCCCAGACGGCACCAGAAT
TGCACAGGTGACGCAGAGCAAGGCCAAACTGGAAATCACGATTGACAGGAAGGCGACGCCCGATTTTGCG
ACCTTCGTGCTCGATCATGTGCCAGCGCTGTATCAAGCGTACCACGCTGAGAACCAACGGAAACGGGGAG
AGTAAACCGCAAAAGAAAAGAGCCCCCTCAACGTCGCCGTCGCGGAAGCCCTTCTGTCTCTCTAGCGCGA
ACAGAATCGCATTTCCTCGAATCCTCGTCAAGAGTTTTTAGCGCCGTTTTGGTGAGCTGATTTCCTTTGC
CTGCTGAAAGGTGAAAGATGATGCAGACAGGAAGTGTAACGACGCCATTCGGGCGGCGGCCAATGACGCT
TGCGCTTGTGCGGCGCCAGACGGCGCTGGCCGATATCAAACAAGGCAAGACAGCGGACAAGTGGAAGGTC
TTTAGAGATGCGTCCGCGGCCATGGAACTACTTGGAATCCAGTCCAACAGTCTTGCCGTCCTTGATGCGC
TATTGAGCTTTCACCCGGAAACGGAGTTGCGTCAGGAGGCACAGCTGATCGTGTTCCCGTCGAATGCTCA
GCTTGCCCTTCGGGCGCATGGGATGGCTGGCGCGACTTTGCGTAGGCACATCGCCATGCTCGTGGAGTCA
GGCTTGATCGTCCGGAAGGATAGCGCCAACGGAAAGCGTTACGCTCGTAAGGATGGCGCTGGTCAGATCG
AGCGCGCGTTTGGCTTCGATTTGTCTCCGCTTCTCGCGCGGTCCGAGGAGCTAGCGATGATGGCACAGCA
GGTGATGGCCGATCGAGCAGCATTCAGGATGGCCAAAGAAAGTCTGACGATTTGCCGACGGGACGTTCGG
AAGCTAATTACGGCAGCTATGGAAGAGGGAGCGGAGGGCGACTGGCAAGCTGTCGAGGAAGTCTATGTGG
AACTTGTGGGTAGAATTCCACGCGCCCCGACGCTTGCTGATGTAGAGTCAATTCTCGAAGAGATGTGGAT
GCTCCAGGAAGAGATAATCAACCGGTTGGAAATTAGAGACAATTCAGAAAATAATAGCACCAATGCTGCC
CAGAGCGAGCAGCACATACAGAATTCAAAACCCGAATCCGTTAATGAACTTGAACCTCGCTCTGAAAAGG
AGCAGGGCGCTAAGCCGAGTGAAATAGACCGGGCAAGGAGCGAGCCGATAAAAGCGTTCCCCCTCGGGAT
GATCCTGAAAGCATGCCCGACCATTGGCAATTATGGGCCGAGCGGTGCGGTTGCTAGCTGGCGTGACCTC
ATGTCGGCTGCGGTGGTGGTTCGGTCTATGCTGGGGGTCAGCCCGTCGGCTTACCAAGACGCGTGTGAGG
CAATGGGACCGGAGAATGCGGCAGCAGCGATGGCGTGCATTTTGGAGCGAGCGAACTTCATCAATTCGCC
CGGGGGCTATCTCCGAGATCTGACACGGCGGAGCGAGCTCGGGAAGTTTTCACTTGGCCCGATGATAATG
GCGCTCTTGAAGGCTAGCGGGCAGGGGACGTTGCGGTTTGGCTAGAATTAGCGAGTATGGAGCAGGATGG
TCTGTGGTCAGCTGACCACAGACCTAATAGGTTGAAAACATGAGCGTTTTTTGGATGATCGACAGACCAT
CCGATTCCCGGAGTACCAAGCGTGCTCTGATGGGAGCGATAACATTACTCAACAAGCACGAAGGCCCCAT
GCCGATCGTTGATCGTGAAGGAGAGCCTGCTCTACATGCGGCGGTATTTTGCCGGCCGAGGCATGTAGTC
GCGGAGCACTGCCTATTTACTGCCCTAGGCACAAACGTTGACTCTTGGATCGAGCTGGCAGACAAAGCAA
TAACCCACACAGAGGACGATTAATGGCTGACGAAGAGATCCAGAATCCGCCGGACGGTACTGCTGCTGCC
GAAGTTGAGCCGGCTGCTCCTAGAGGTAGAAGAGAAAAGAAAGCACCAGCCGAAACAGCCCGCACGGGAT
CGTTCAAATCCGTGAAGCCGAAAACCCGCGGCCTCAGCAACCGAGAAAAACTGGAGAAGATCGGTCAAAT
CGAAGCTCAGGTCGCTGGCGGCGCAACCTTGAAGGACGCCGTTAAGATCGTGGGTATTTCCGTTCAGACC
TATTATCAATGGAAGAGAGCTGCGGTTCAACCTGTCTCACAGAATCCGGCCGTGTCTGTTTCAGTTGACG
ATGAACTCGGCGAGTTCATCCAACTCGAGGAGGAAAATCGGCGGCTCAGAAAGCCGAGTGCGCGGAACCC
CTATTTGTTTATTTTTCTAAATACATTCAAATATGTATCCGCTCATGAGACAATAACCCTGATAAATGCT
TCAATAATATTGAAAAAGGAAGAGTATGGCTAAAATGAGAATATCACCGGAATTGAAAAAACTGATCGAA
AAATACCGCTGCGTAAAAGATACGGAAGGAATGTCTCCTGCTAAGGTATATAAGCTGGTGGGAGAAAATG
AAAACCTATATTTAAAAATGACGGACAGCCGGTATAAAGGGACCACCTATGATGTGGAACGGGAAAAGGA
CATGATGCTATGGCTGGAAGGAAAGCTGCCTGTTCCAAAGGTCCTGCACTTTGAACGGCATGATGGCTGG
AGCAATCTGCTCATGAGTGAGGCCGATGGCGTCCTTTGCTCGGAAGAGTATGAAGATGAACAAAGCCCTG
AAAAGATTATCGAGCTGTATGCGGAGTGCATCAGGCTCTTTCACTCCATCGACATATCGGATTGTCCCTA
TACGAATAGCTTAGACAGCCGCTTAGCCGAATTGGATTACTTACTGAATAACGATCTGGCCGATGTGGAT
TGCGAAAACTGGGAAGAGGACACTCCATTTAAAGATCCGCGCGAGCTGTATGATTTTTTAAAGACGGAAA
AGCCCGAAGAGGAACTTGTCTTTTCCCACGGCGACCTGGGAGACAGCAACATCTTTGTGAAAGATGGCAA
AGTAAGTGGCTTTATTGATCTTGGGAGAAGCGGCAGGGCGGACAAGTGGTATGACATTGCCTTCTGCGTC
CGGTCGCTCAGGGAGGATATCGGGGAAGAACAGTATGTCGAGCTATTTTTTGACTTACTGGGGATCAAGC
CTGATTGGGAGAAAATAAAATATTATATTTTACTGGATGAATTGTTTTAGCTGTTGGAGCGGCGTAACCG
TCGCACAGGAAGGACAGAGAAAGCGCGGATCTGGGAAGTGACGGACAGAACGGTCAGGACCTGGATTGGG
GAGGCGGTTGCCGCCGCTGCTGCTGACGGTGTGACGTTCTCTGTTCCGGTCACACCACATACGTTCCGCC
ATTCCTATGCGATGCACATGCTGTATGCCGGTATACCGCTGAAAGTTCTGCAAAGCCTGATGGGACATAA
GTCCATCAGTTCAACGGAAGTCTACACGAAGGTTTTTGCGCTGGATGTGGCTGCCCGGCTCCGGGTGCAG
TTTGCGATGCCGGAGTCTGATGCGGTTGCGATGCTGAAACAATTATCCTGAGAATAAATGCCTTGGCCTT
TATATGGAAATGTGGAACTGAGTGGATATGCTGTTTTTGTCTGTTAAACAGAGAAGCTGGCTGTTATCCA
CTGAGAAGCGAACGAAACAGTCGGGAAAATCTCCCATTATCGTAGAGATCCGCATTATTAATCTCAGGAG
CCTGTGTAGCGTTTATAGGAAGTAGTGTTCTGTCATGATGCCTGCAAGCGGTAACGAAAACGATTTGAAT
ATGCCTTCAGGAACAATAGAAATCTTCGTGCGGTGTTACGTTGAAGTGGAGCGGATTATGTCAGCAATGG
ACAGAACAACCTAATGAACACAGAACCATGATGTGGTCTGTCCTTTTACAGCCAGTAGTGCTCGCCGCAG
TCGAGCGACAGGGCGAAGCCCTCGAGTGAGCGAGGAAGCACCAGGGAACAGCACTTATATATTCTGCTTA
CACACGATGCCTGAAAAAACTTCCCTTGGGGTTATCCACTTATCCACGGGGATATTTTTATAATTATTTT
TTTTATAGTTTTTAGATCTTCTTTTTTAGAGCGCCTTGTAGGCCTTTATCCATGCTGGTTCTAGAGAAGG
TGTTGTGACAAATTGCCCTTTCAGTGTGACAAATCACCCTCAAATGACAGTCCTGTCTGTGACAAATTGC
CCTTAACCCTGTGACAAATTGCCCTCAGAAGAAGCTGTTTTTTCACAAAGTTATCCCTGCTTATTGACTC
TTTTTTATTTAGTGTGACAATCTAAAAACTTGTCACACTTCACATGGATCTGTCATGGCGGAAACAGCGG
TTATCAATCACAAGAAACGTAAAAATAGCCCGCGAATCGTCCAGTCAAACGACCTCACTGAGGCGGCATA
TAGTCTCTCCCGGGATCAAAAACGTATGCTGTATCTGTTCGTTGACCAGATCAGAAAATCTGATGGCACC
CTACAGGAACATGACGGTATCTGCGAGATCCATGTTGCTAAATATGCTGAAATATTCGGATTGACCTCTG
CGGAAGCCAGTAAGGATATACGGCAGGCATTGAAGAGTTTCGCGGGGAAGGAAGTGGTTTTTTATCGCCC
TGAAGAGGATGCCGGCGATGAAAAAGGCTATGAATCTTTTCCTTGGTTTATCAAACGTGCGCACAGTCCA
TCCAGAGGGCTTTACAGTGTACATATCAACCCATATCTCATTCCCTTCTTTATCGGGTTACAGAACCGGT
TTACGCAGTTTCGGCTTAGTGAAACAAAAGAAATCACCAATCCGTATGCCATGCGTTTATACGAATCCCT
GTGTCAGTATCGTAAGCCGGATGGCTCAGGCATCGTGTCTCTGAAAATCGACTGGATCATAGAGCGTTAC
CAGCTGCCTCAAAGTTACCAGCGTATGCCTGACTTCCGCCGCCGCTTCCTGCAGGTCTGTGTTAATGAGA
TCAACAGCAGAACTCCAATGCGCCTCTCATACATTGAGAAAAAGAAAGGCCGCCAGACGACTCATATCGT
ATTTTCCTTCCGCGATATCACTTCCATGACGACAGGATAGTCTGAGGGTTATCTGTCACAGATTTGAGGG
TGGTTCGTCACATTTGTTCTGACCTACTGAGGGTAATTTGTCACAGTTTTGCTGTTTCCTTCAGCCTGCA
TGGATTTTCTCATACTTTTTGAACTGTAATTTTTAAGGAAGCCAAATTTGAGGGCAGTTTGTCACAGTTG
ATTTCCTTCTCTTTCCCTTCGTCATGTGACCTGATATCGGGGGTTAGTTCGTCATCATTGATGAGGGTTG
ATTATCACAGTTTATTACTCTGAATTGGCTATCCGCGTGTGTACCTCTACCTGGAGTTTTTCCCACGGTG
GATATTTCTTCTTGCGCTGAGCGTAAGAGCTATCTGACAGAACAGTTCTTCTTTGCTTCCTCGCCAGTTC
GCTCGCTATGCTCGGTTACACGGCTGCGGCGAGCGCTAGTGATAATAAGTGACTGAGGTATGTGGTGTTC
TTATCTCCTTTTGTAGTGTTGCTCTTATTTTAAACAACTTTGCGGTTTTTTGATGACTTTGCGATTTTGT
TGTTGCTTTGCAGTAAATTGCAAGATTTAATAAAAAAACGCAAAGCAATGATTAAAGGATGTTCAGAATG
AAACTCATGGAAACACTTAACCAGTGCATAAACGCTGGTCATGAAATGACGAAGGCTATCGCCATTGCAC
AGTTTAATGATGACAGCCCGGAAGCGAGGAAAATAACCCGGCGCTGGAGAATAGGTGAAGCAGCGGATTT
AGTTGGGGTTTCTTCTCAGGCTATCAGAGATGCCGAGAAAGCAGGGCGACTACCGCACCCGGATATGGAA
ATTCGAGGACGGGTTGAGCAACGTGTTGGTTATACAATTGAACAAATTAATCATATGCGTGATGTGTTTG
GTACGCGATTGCGACGTGCTGAGGACGTATTTCCACCGGTGATCGGGGTTGCTGCCCATAAAGGTGGCGT
TTACAAAACCTCAGTTTCTGTTCATCTTGCTCAGGATCTGGCTCTGAAGGGGCTACGTGTTTTGCTCGTG
GAAGGTAACGACCCCCAGGGAACAGCCTCAATGTATCACGGATGGGTACCAGATCTTCATATTCATGCAG
AAGATACTCTCCTGCCTTTCTATCTTGGGGAAAAGGACGATGTCACTTATGCAATAAAGCCCACTTGCTG
GCCGGGGCTTGACATTATTCCTTCCTGTCTGGCTCTGCACCGTATTGAAACTGAGTTAATGGGCAAATTT
GATGAAGGTAAACTGCCCACCGATCCACACCTGATGCTCCGACTGGCCATTGAAACTGTTGCTCATGACT
ATGATGTCATAGTTATTGACAGCGCGCCTAACCTGGGTATCGGCACGATTAATGTCGTATGTGCTGCTGA
TGTGCTGATTGTTCCCACGCCTGCTGAGTTGTTTGACTACACCTCCGCACTGCAGTTTTTCGATATGCTT
CGTGATCTGCTCAAGAACGTTGATCTTAAAGGGTTCGAGCCTGATGTACGTATTTTGCTTACCAAATACA
GCAATAGTAATGGCTCTCAGTCCCCGTGGATGGAGGAGCAAATTCGGGATGCCTGGGGAAGCATGGTTCT
AAAAAATGTTGTACGTGAAACGGATGAAGTTGGTAAAGGTCAGATCCGGATGAGAACTGTTTTTGAACAG
GCCATTGATCAACGCAGTTCAACTGGTGCCTGGAGAAATGCTCTTTCTATTTGGGAACCTGTCTGCAATG
AAATTTTCGATCGTCTGATTAAACCACGCTGGGAGATTAGATAATGAAGCGTGCGCCTGTTATTCCAAAA
CATACGCTCAATACTCAACCGGTTGAAGATACTTCGTTATCGACACCAGCTGCCCCGATGGTGGATTCGT
TAATTGCGCGCGTAGGAGTAATGGCTCGCGGTAATGCCATTACTTTGCCTGTATGTGGTCGGGATGTGAA
GTTTACTCTTGAAGTGCTCCGGGGTGATAGTGTTGAGAAAACCTCTCGGGTATGGTCAGGTAATGAACGT
GACCAGGAGCTGCTTACTGAGGACGCACTGGATGATCTCATCCCTTCTTTTCTACTGACTGGTCAACAGA
CACCGGCGTTCGGTCGAAGAGTATCTGGTGTCATAGAAATTGCCGATGGGAGTCGCCGTCGTAAAGCTGC
TGCACTTACCGAAAGTGATTATCGTGTTCTGGTTGGCGAGCTGGATGATGAGCAGATGGCTGCATTATCC
AGATTGGGTAACGATTATCGCCCAACAAGTGCTTATGAACGTGGTCAGCGTTATGCAAGCCGATTGCAGA
ATGAATTTGCTGGAAATATTTCTGCGCTGGCTGATGCGGAAAATATTTCACGTAAGATTATTACCCGCTG
TATCAACACCGCCAAATTGCCTAAATCAGTTGTTGCTCTTTTTTCTCACCCCGGTGAACTATCTGCCCGG
TCAGGTGATGCACTTCAAAAAGCCTTTACAGATAAAGAGGAATTACTTAAGCAGCAGGCATCTAACCTTC
ATGAGCAGAAAAAAGCTGGGGTGATATTTGAAGCTGAAGAAGTTATCACTCTTTTAACTTCTGTGCTTAA
AACGTCATCTGCATCAAGAACTAGTTTAAGCTCACGACATCAGTTTGCTCCTGGAGCGACAGTATTGTAT
AAGGGCGATAAAATGGTGCTTAACCTGGACAGGTCACGTGTTCCAACTGAGTGTATAGAGAAAATTGAGG
CCATTCTTAAGGAACTTGAAAAGCCAGCACCCTGATGCGACCACGTTTTAGTCTACGTTTATCTGTCTTT
ACTTAATGTCCTTTGTTACAGGCCAGAAAGCATAACTGGCCTGAATATTCTCTCTGGGCCCACTGTTCCA
CTTGTATCGTCGGTCTGATAATCAGACTGGGACCACGGTCCCACTCGTATCGTCGGTCTGATTATTAGTC
TGGGACCACGGTCCCACTCGTATCGTCGGTCTGATTATTAGTCTGGGACCACGGTCCCACTCGTATCGTC
GGTCTGATAATCAGACTGGGACCACGGTCCCACTCGTATCGTCGGTCTGATTATTAGTCTGGGACCATGG
TCCCACTCGTATCGTCGGTCTGATTATTAGTCTGGGACCACGGTCCCACTCGTATCGTCGGTCTGATTAT
TAGTCTGGAACCACGGTCCCACTCGTATCGTCGGTCTGATTATTAGTCTGGGACCACGGTCCCACTCGTA
TCGTCGGTCTGATTATTAGTCTGGGACCACGATCCCACTCGTGTTGTCGGTCTGATTATCGGTCTGGGAC
CACGGTCCCACTTGTATTGTCGATCAGACTATCAGCGTGAGACTACGATTCCATCAATGCCTGTCAAGGG
CAAGTATTGACATGTCGTCGTAACCTGTAGAACGGAGTAACCTCGGTGTGCGGTTGTATGCCTGCTGTGG
ATTGCTGCTGTGTCCTGCTTATCCACAACATTTTGCGCACGGTTATGTGGACAAAATACCTGGTTACCCA
GGCCGTGCCGGCACGTTAACCGGGCTGCATCCGATGCAAGTGTGTCGCTGTCGACCTGCTCGGATCTGTT
GGACCGGACAGTAGTCATGGTTGATGGGCTGCCTGTATCGAGTGGTGATTTTGTGCCGAGCTGCCGGTCG
GGGAGCTGTTGGCTGGCTGGTGGCAGGATATATTGTGGTGTAAACAAATTGACGCTTAGACAACTTAATA
ACACATTGCGGACGTTTTTAATGTACTGGGGTTGAACACTCTGTGTGCCTTGTCTTCTGTCAGACCAAGT
TTACTCATATATACTTTAGATTGATTTAAAACTTCATTTTTAATTTAAAAGGATCTAGGTGAAGATCCTT
TTTGATAATCTCATGACCAAAATCCCTTAACGTGAGTTTTCGTTCCACTGAGCGTCAGACCCCGTAGAAA
AGATCAAAGGATCTTCTTGAGATCCTTTTTTTCTGCGCGTAATCTGCTGCTTGCAAACAAAAAAACCACC
GCTACCAGCGGTGGTTTGTTTGCCGGATCAAGAGCTACCAACTCTTTTTCCGAAGGTAACTGGCTTCAGC
AGAGCGCAGATACCAAATACTGTCCTTCTAGTGTAGCCGTAGTTAGGCCACCACTTCAAGAACTCTGTAG
CACCGCCTACATACCTCGCTCTGCTAATCCTGTTACCAGTGGCTGCTGCCAGTGGCGATAAGTCGTGTCT
TACCGGGTTGGACTCAAGACGATAGTTACCGGATAAGGCGCAGCGGTCGGGCTGAACGGGGGGTTCGTGC
ACACAGCCCAGCTTGGAGCGAACGACCTACACCGAACTGAGATACCTACAGCGTGAGCTATGAGAAAGCG
CCACGCTTCCCGAAGGGAGAAAGGCGGACAGGTATCCGGTAAGCGGCAGGGTCGGAACAGGAGAGCGCAC
GAGGGAGCTTCCAGGGGGAAACGCCTGGTATCTTTATAGTCCTGTCGGGTTTCGCCACCTCTGACTTGAG
CGTCGATTTTTGTGATGCTCGTCAGGGGGGCGGAGCCTATGGAAAAACGCCAGCAACGCGGCCTTTTTAC
GGTTCCTGGCCTTTTGCTGGCCTTTTGCTCACATGTTCTTTCCTGCGTTATCCCCTGATTCTGTGGATAA
CCGTATTACCGCCTTTGAGTGAGCTGATACCGCTCGCCGCAGCCGAACGACCGAGCGCAGCGAGTCAGTG
AGCGAGGAAGCGGATGAGCGCCCAATACGCAAACCGCCTCTCCCCGCGCGTTGGCCGATTCATTAATGCA
GCTGGCACGACAGGTTTCCCGACTGGAAAGCGGGCAGTGAGCGCAACGCAATTAATGTGAGTTAGCTCAC
TCATTAGGCACCCCAGGCTTTACACTTTATGCTTCCGGCTCGTATGTTGTGTGGAATTGTGAGCGGATAA
CAATTTCACACAGGAAACAGCTATGACCATGATTACGCCAAGCTTGCATGCCTGCAGGTCGACTCTAGAG
GATCCCCGGGTACCGAGCTCGAATTCACTGGCCGTCGTTTTACAACGTCGTGACTGGGAAAACCCTGGCG
TTACCCAACTTAATCGCCTTGCAGCACATCCCCCTTTCGCCAGCTGGCGTAATAGCGAAGAGGCCCGCAC
CGATCGCCCTTCCCAACAGTTGCGCAGCCTGAATGGCGAATGGCGCCTGATGCGGTATTTTCTCCTTACG
CATCTGTGCGGTATTTCACACCGCATATGGTGCACTCTCAGTACAATCTGCTCTGATGCCGCATAGTTAA
GCCAGCCCCGACACCCGCCAACACCCGCTGACGCGCCCTGACGGGCTTGTCTGCTCCCGGCATCCGCTTA
CAGACAAGCTGTGACGAAGACAAGGGACACGAA
