>Addgene plasmid #48072 | pICH89921 | addgene partial sequence | sequence record 70975 | M13_pUC_rev
TGACCATGATTACGCCAAGCTTGCATGCCTGCAGGTCGACTCTAGAGGATCCCCGGGTACCGAGCTCGAA
TTCACTGGCCGTCGTTTTACAACGTCGTGACTGGGAAAACCCTGGCGTTACCCAACTTAATCGCCTTGCA
GCACATCCCCCTTTCGCCAGCTGGCGTAATAGCGAAGAGGCCCGCACCGATCGCCCTTCCCAACAGTTGC
GCAGCCTGAATGGCGAATGGCGCCTGATGCGGTATTTTCTCCTTACGCATCTGTGCGGTATTTCACACCG
CATATGGTGCACTCTCAGTACAATCTGCTCTGATGCCGCATAGTTAAGCCAGCCCCGACACCCGCCAACA
CCCGCTGACGCGCCCTGACGGGCTTGTCTGCTCCCGGCATCCGCTTACAGACAAGCTGTGACGAAGACAA
GGGACACGAAGTGATCCGTTTAAACTATCAGTGTTTGACAGGATATATTGGCGGGTAAACCTAAGAGAAA
AGAGCGTTTATTAGAATAATCGGATATTTAAAAGGGCGTGAAAAGGTTTATCCGTTCGTCCATTTGTATG
TGCCAGCCGCAAGGGTGACTTCGCCTATATTGGACGACGGCGCGCAGAGGGCGACCTCTTTTTGGGTTAC
GATTGTAGGATTATCACTAAAACAATACATGAACATATTCAAATGGCAATCTCTCTAAGGCATTGGAAAT
AAATACAAATAACAGTTGGGTGGAGTTTTTCGACCTGAGGGCGTTAACCTTCTGTTAACCTAAAAGCTCT
TGCCCAAACAGCAGAATCGGCGCTAATTGCCAGCGGCGGAACTTTTCCAGTTTCGCGAAAAATATCGCCA
CTGGCAAGGAATGGGTTTGAGATGGCGAAGTCTGTCCTAAAAGCAGCGCCTGTAGTTGTAGGGTTGACGG
CCTTGATGGAGCGTCATGCCGATGCCCTCTCGAGCCAACTTCAAGCACATCATCTTAAGGTTTTCCCGCC
GCATTCCGAGAAGGGCATTCGAACATTCGGGCCATCGGAGGCGTCCAAGCTGCTCGGCGTTGGCGAGTCA
TATTTACGGCA
