>Addgene plasmid #48072 | pICH89921 | addgene partial sequence | sequence record 70976 | pBR322ori-3 5'-tttgtttgcaagcagcagat-3'
GGATCTCAAGAAGATCCTTTGATCTTTTCTACGGGGTCTGACGCTCAGTGGAACGAAAACTCACGTTAAG
GGATTTTGGTCATGAGATTATCAAAAAGGATCTTCACCTAGATCCTTTTAAATTAAAAATGAAGTTTTAA
ATCAATCTAAAGTATATATGAGTAAACTTGGTCTGACAGAAGACAAGGCACACAGAGTGTTCAACCCCAG
TACATTAAAAACGTCCGCAATGTGTTATTAAGTTGTCTAAGCGTCAATTTGTTTACACCACAATATATCC
TGCCACCAGCCAGCCAACAGCTCCCCGACCGGCAGCTCGGCACAAAATCACCACTCGATACAGGCAGCCC
ATCAACCATGACTACTGTCCGGTCCAACAGATCCGAGCAGGTCGACAGCGACACACTTGCATCGGATGCA
GCCCGGTTAACGTGCCGGCACGGCCTGGGTAACCAGGTATTTTGTCCACATAACCGTGCGCAAAATGTTG
TGGATAAGCAGGACACAGCAGCAATCCACAGCAGGCATACAACCGCACACCGAGGTTACTCCGTTCTACA
GGTTACGACGACATGTCAATACTTGCCCTTGACAGGCATTGATGGAATCGTAGTCTCACGCTGATAGTCT
GATCGACAATACAAGTGGGACCGTGGTCCCAGACCGATAATCAGACCGACAACACGAGTGGGATCGTGGT
CCCAGACTAATAATCAGACCGACGATACGAGTGGGACCGTGGTCCCAGACTAATAATCAGACCGACGATA
CGAGTGGGACCGTGGTTCCAGACTAATAATCAGACCGACGATACGAGTGGGACCGTGGTCCCAGACTAAT
AATCAGACCGACGATACGAGTGGGACCATGGTCCCAGACTAATAATCAGACCGACGATACGAGTGGGACC
GTGGTCCCAGTCTGATTATCAGACCGACGATACGAGTGGGACCGTGGTCCCAGACTAATAATCAGACCGA
CGATACGAGTGGGACCGTGGTCCCAGACTAATAATCAGACCGACGATACGAGTGGGACCGTGGTCCCAGT
CTGATTATCAGACCGACGATACAAGTGGAACAGTGGGCCCA
